>Addgene plasmid #31719 | pRK5-TGF beta Type II receptor Flag | addgene partial sequence | sequence record 37517 | SV40pA-R 5'-GAAATTTGTGATGCTATTGC-3'
ATAAGTGCATAACAGTTGGGCCATGGCGGCCAAGCTTCTGCAGGTCGACTCTAGACTATTTATCGTCATC
GTCTTTGTAGTCCATGGATCCATCTTCAGGAATCTTCTCCTCCGAGCAGCTCCTCCCCGAGAGCCTGTCC
AGATGCTCCAGCTCACTGAAGCGTTCTGCCACACACTGGGCTGTGAGACGGGCCTCTGGGTCGTGGTCCC
AGCACTCAGTCAACGTCTCACACACCATCTGGATGCCCTGGTGGTTGAGCCAGAAGCTGGGAATTTCTGG
TCGCCCTCGATCTCTCAACACGTTGTCCTTCATGCTTTCGACACAGGGGTGCTCCCGCACCTTGGAACCA
AATGGAGGCTCATAATCTTTTACTTCTCCCACTGCATTACAGCGAGATGTCATTTCCCAGAGCACCAGAG
CCATGGAGTAGACATCGGTCTGCTTGAAGGACTCAGCATTCTCCAAATTCATCCTGGATTCTAGGACTTC
TGGAGCCATGTATCTTGCAGTTCCCACCTGCCCACTGTTAGCCAGGTCATCCACAGACAGAGTAGGGTCC
AGACGCAGGGAAAGCCCAAAGTCACACAGGCAGCAGGTTAGGTCGTTCTTCACGAGGATATTGGAGCTCT
TGAGGTCCCTGTGCACGATGGGCATCTTGGGCCTCCCACATGGAGTGTGATCACTGTGGAGGTGAGCAAT
CCCCCGGGCGAGGGAGCTGCCCAGCTTGCGCAGGTCCTCCCAGCTGATGA
