[The description below was written by a language model from this plasmid's Addgene catalogue record.]
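Description:
pRK5-TGF beta Type II receptor Flag is a mammalian expression plasmid built on the pRK5 backbone (about 4.7 kb without the insert). It carries the human TGFBR2 coding sequence, which encodes the type II transforming growth factor beta receptor. The plasmid is maintained in E. coli at high copy number under ampicillin selection. The record lists no mammalian selection marker, which suggests use by transient transfection, although this is not stated. No feature table is provided and the promoter is not named in the record. pRK5 vectors generally drive their inserts from a CMV immediate-early promoter. The listed sequencing primers point to an SP6 promoter site upstream of the insert and an SV40 polyadenylation signal downstream, which matches that layout.

The receptor has a FLAG epitope fused to its C terminus. TGFBR2 is a single-pass transmembrane serine/threonine kinase, so the tag sits at the cytoplasmic end of the protein, away from the extracellular ligand-binding domain. The tag allows detection or immunoprecipitation of the exogenous receptor with anti-FLAG antibodies, separately from the endogenous protein. The insert was introduced by restriction enzyme cloning, but the record does not give the sites or the insert size. The depositor notes a single nucleotide mismatch relative to the reference TGFBR2 mRNA and states that it has no effect on plasmid function.

The record does not describe a specific application. A construct of this kind is suited to overexpressing tagged type II receptor in cultured mammalian cells, for example to study TGF-beta signalling, receptor complex formation with the type I receptor, or receptor-interacting proteins.
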