Addgene plasmid #31719: pRK5-TGF beta Type II receptor Flag
Depositing lab: Rik Derynck. Depositing organization: University of California, San Francisco (UCSF).
Backbone
  Vector backbone: pRK5
  Backbone size w/o insert (bp): 4716
  Vector type: Mammalian Expression
Growth in bacteria
  Bacterial resistance: Ampicillin, 100 μg/mL
  Growth temperature: 37°C
  Growth strain: DH5alpha
  Copy number: High Copy
Gene/Insert
  Gene/Insert name: TGF beta Type II Receptor (alt name: TGFBR2)
  Species: H. sapiens (human)
  Entrez Gene: TGFBR2 (a.k.a. AAT3, FAA3, LDS1B, LDS2, LDS2B, MFS2, RIIC, TAAD2, TBR-ii, TBRII, TGFR-2, TGFbeta-RII, tbetaR-II)
  Tag / fusion protein: FLAG (C terminal on insert)
  Cloning method: Restriction Enzyme
  Sequencing primers: 5′ SP6; 3′ SV40pA-R
Terms and licenses: Academic/Nonprofit Terms; Industry Terms: Not Available to Industry
Depositor comments: Please note that this plasmid has a single nucleotide mismatch with TbRII mRNA. This mismatch has no effect on plasmid function.
How to cite: pRK5-TGF beta Type II receptor Flag was a gift from Rik Derynck (Addgene plasmid # 31719 ; http://n2t.net/addgene:31719 ; RRID:Addgene_31719)
